>Addgene plasmid #63882 | pGL3-Tet1 promoter B | depositor full sequence | sequence record 106630 | pGL3-Tet1 promoter B
GGTACCGAGCTCTTACGCGTTGGATGCTCTTGACTGCTGAGTCACCTCTCCATGTCCCTTAGAAAGGTCT
TTTTTCTTTTCTTTTTTTCTTTTTTTTCTTTTTTGTGAGATAGGGTTTTTCTGTAGCCCTGGCTGTCCTG
GAATTCACTCTATAGGGCTTTGAACTCAGAAATTCGCCTACCTCTGCCTTCCAAGTGCTGGGATTAAAGG
CGTGTGCCACCATTGCCCAGGAAAGGTTTTTCTAAGAAACAACTTTAGCCATTTGAGGTGGTCCACGCCT
TTAATCCCAGCACTTGGGAGGCAGAGGCAGGCAGACTTCTCAGTTTGAGGCCAGCCTGGTCTACAGAGTG
AGTTCCAGGACAGTCAGGGAAACACAAAGAAACCTTGTCTCGAAAAAATTAAAACAAAACAAAACAAAAA
AAACCTTTAAACTTCTTTTAGAAAACAGGCCTTTGTGGTTTAAGCAATTTGAAACTTGGAAGCCTGATTG
CCTAAGGGACTTGTGTCTATGTGTCCGTCCTTGGCAGGTGAATCCACTAGAGGTTGTGGATTCCTCCCCT
CCCCGACTCCTCTCCTAGCTCTGCAGATCAAGGACAGTAGCCAGCCAAGGGTGTGGTGACTGTGGAGGTC
ACCTGAGAGGAAACAACCCTCCCCCTGAAGGGTAAAAAGAGATATTGACTAAATTATCTTTGGAAGTCTA
GGCTGCTCACCTACATTAAAGGACTATGAATCAAAAAAGAACCCCTCCCCCAGCTTCTGTGCTTCCAGCT
GCTTTGCCCTGTGCTTCTGCCCTGTGTCTGAGCCTGGCTGGGCAGCACCTTTTGTCTTTACTCATGACTC
CCTTTATGCCTGGACCTTGGGATGGTAATAGACATCCTTCTGTACTGGGGACTACATTTATTTATTTTTC
TTGGAATTTGAATCACTTTTTTTTAAAATTAATTAATTAATTTATTTATTTATTTAATGTAAGTACACTG
TAGCTGTCTTCAGACGCACCAGAAGAGGGCATCAGATCTCATTACGGGTGGTTGTGAGCCACCATGTGGT
TGCTGGGATTTGAACTCTGGACCTTCGGAAGAGCAGTCGGGTGCTCTTACCCACTGAGCCATCTCACCAG
CCCATTGAATCACTTTCTATTTGTATTGAGCACAGAAAATTTGTATTCCTGTAGGGCAATGATGGCATCC
GCCTTTCATCTCTGGTTGCATAGTTCAGGTTGGATTTCTGAGTTCCATGCCAGCCTGCTCTACAGAATGA
GTTCCAGGGCATCCAGAGCTAGAGGGAGATTTCTGAGAACAAAGTTAATAGTCTTGTATCCTGTTCTTCC
TTAACCCATGTTGTCCCTGGAATGTGATTTTCCTGCCCCTCCCTGGCCTGGTAAACAGGAGTGGGTTTAC
TGTAATTATTCCTCATGTTATGGTTATTATTCAATGTTTTTGTGCACAATTGTCCTTGTGACTTTACATA
GCCTGAACTCATATGACCTTGACTAACCCTCAGAATAATCCTCAGAATATAAATTGTATAATGCCCTGAA
TAAAGATGGTTATTGCTTGAGACTTTACACCTCAGTTTTAGGCTCCACTCTCCCGCGGGTTCAAGCCACT
GACTAGAACACTAACAGTAGACCAGGCTGGCCTTGAACTCAGAGATCCAAGGGTCTCTCCCTCCCAAGTG
TCAGAATTAAAGGCAAGTACACCACCCCAGGTCGAGAGAGCTTTTAAAAATTAAGTATGTATATTTGAAT
GGGTGTGATTGACAGCATTGGTAAGGCGGGGCCTTTGTCCTTGAGAAGGTCTGTTGTGGCTCTGGCTGAC
CTGAAAGCTCCCTGTGGAGCCAAGGGTGACCTTGAGCTTCCAGTCCTCTTTGTAGGTGAGTCTGCAGCAC
TTTAGCAGGTTACAGGGTTACCTAGTTAATTAACTTGATATAGCGTCTCCTGTAGACCAGGCTGACCTTT
AATTTGCTATGGATGGCCGGCCTTAAACTCCTGATCGTCCTATTTGCTTCCTGAGTGTTGGGATCACAAA
ACTGAAACAACACCTCCCTCCTTTGGTCTTGTGTGGTACTGGGGATGGAACTGGGTAAATGTGCATGCTA
CACAAGTACTTAACCACTTGATCCACATCCCTAGTATTATATGTAAGGTGACTCAGAGCTGAGAGATGGA
GAAAAAAAAAACGGCTATCCTGATGTGCAGGGGACACTGGCATTTATCCTAAGGTAGGGTGGGGGTGGGG
GGAAGGTTGCACTCAAAAATAGCTTGTACCATACACACAGATAGCAGTTATACAATTGTTTTGCATGTAT
GTGCACACATATGTGTGTATATGTGTGTGTGTATTTGTTGCTCTTTGGTTGATTTGTTTATTTCTCTGAA
TGTCCTGGAACTTGATCTATATAGCCTCTGACACCAGAGTGCTGGAATTAAACGTATGCACCATTTCCAT
CTGGCTTAAAATGGAACATATTTAGTTATGTTTACTTAATGCTGATGTCTAAGATGAAAGAAAGCATTAC
TATGATATTAGCTAATTAAAATGTCCTTTGTATTTTATTTAGCTTGTACCTGTGTTCCTGAGTGTGTCTG
AGTCTGTGCACCTGAGCATGTATAGGTCAGAGGTCACAGGACACTTGTAGGCAGTCTGTTCCCGGCTTCC
TTCCATTCTGGGTGGAACCGGGAGATCTAATCAGGTCACCAGGCTTGGCTGCAGGCCCCTTACTCACTGA
GCCATCTCACTGACTCCATGTTTTATTGTACTAAATGTGATATTCATACATTCATATAACGTGTTTATAT
TAAATTCACTTCCTCCAATTTGTCCTTCCTAATTTCTCTATTTTCCCTAACAACACACCCACGATTTTTC
CTTCCTAACTTCCTCTTTCTTTATGTTTTGGATTTTATTGTTGTTACTGTTCAGTTTTAGTTTGACACAG
GCTCTCACTGTGGCTAGTCTCTTGCAAGTCTGTTGCTGAGGTGGGCCTCAAACTTGGGATCCTTCTGCCC
TGCCTCAGTTTCCTGAGTACTGGATGGATATGCATCACTGGCTTTGGTTTCTTCTTCTAACTCTTTTCCT
TCTCTCCTTAGCATGGAATTTGAAGAGCTTCATCTGCTTCTTCCTTTAGTCACAGGGAAAAAGTGGACTA
CACCCAGCCTAGGTGAAGCTTTACCGGAGACGCCTCTTGTTGAGGTGGCCAGTTGATAAAGATGTAAATG
GGATTGGGAAACAAGAAACCCTGTGTGTGCAGGTGCAGACCAGTCATTCCTTGTTTTGGAGTTGGATACA
GGAAGTACAGGAGGTCAAAATCGTTTTGGGCTACTTAGTGAGTTCAAGGACTTTTTGGGTTACCTAAGAC
CTTGTTCAAACTAAACAAGCATAATGCTCTGGAGAAGTGGCTTGGCTCGTGGTTCCGTGGTAGAAGCACT
GGTCAGTTTTGTAGAGGATCTGGTTTTAGATTCCAGCACCCACGTGGTGGCTCAAAACCCATACATAGCT
ATAGTTCCACAGGATATGATGCCCATTTCTGACCTCGTGGGCACCAGGCACACACATGGTACACATACAT
ATATGCATGCATAACTCTCTCTCCCCCTCTTTGTATGTGTGTGTTTATGTATATATATACACACACACAT
ATACACACACAGATTAATCTTTTTTATATAATGTATTTTTAATTTTCTTCATTAGTGTTGCCTGCATGTT
TGTCTGTGTGAGGGTGTCAGATCCTCTGGAACTGGAGTTACAGACAGTTGCAAGCTGCCACATGGATGCT
GGGAATTGAACCCTAGGTCCTCTGGAAGAGCAACCAGTGCTCTTAACTGCTGAGCTGTCTCTCCAAAGTT
AAAGCAATGGGCTGGAGATACAGTGTTGGTTCACAAGCATCTGGAACTCCAGATACAGGCAGCTGGGCTG
AAGACTCTCCTTTGGCCTCTGTGGGCAACGGACACATATCCAGTACATATTCATACGTGCAGGCAACACA
GCCACACATATAATAAGTACATAGAAATTAAAAAGAAGTCAGGCATGGTGGTGCATGCCTTTAATCTCAG
CACTCTGGAGGCAGAGGCAGGCGGATTTCTGAGTTTGAGGCCAGCCTGGTCTACACAGTGAGTTCCAGGA
CAGCCAGGGCTACACAGAGAAACCCTGTCTGGAAAAACCAAAAAAAAAAAAAAAAAAGATGAGAAGGGGA
AAAAACAAGGAAGAATCCCACCCCGCGGTTTGATTGCCTTTTCTGGAGTTAAGGATGTTAGTGAATCACC
ATGTGAATGCTGGGAGCAACTCCTGTGCCAGGAATGCTGCTCTAGCCATTGATCCATCTCTCCAGCTCCT
TCCCTCTGCAGTTCACACTGAAGTCCTCTTCTCCTTCCTATTCTTGTGTGTGTCCCTATTCTTCAGTGAA
TGTACCCTTGTGTGTTATTGATATTGCTGTTATTTTGAAACCTCTGTGCAGGTCTCCCTGGTTAGCCTCA
AACTCCCTCTATAGTTAGGGATGGTCTTGAACTCCTGCTCCGTCTGCTTCCATCTTGTCAAATACTGCAT
GCACTCCTAAGACCAGCAAACTGCAGTACAGCCAGGACTACATGGTGAGACCCTGTCTCAAAACAAAACA
AAACAAAACAAAACAAAACAAAACAAAACAAAACAAAACAAAACTCATCACACTGCCGGATGTGGGGGAT
CAACTGGGGCTCAGAGTAAAAGTAGGTTCTTTCCATCCACCATGGGTGGGTTCTGGGAATCGAACTCGGG
TCATCAGGCTTAATCACAATCAATTTGACCCATGGAATCATCTTACTAACTAACCCTTATTGAATTTTGA
GACAAGGGCTTGCTTTCCACACAGGACTGAGTTCACATTTACCGCAGAGCTCTGCTAGCCTCTAACCACT
GAGATTCCAGGTGTGACCCACTGGATCTTGCTGCCTTATTAACTTTTCTTCCTCTCTCTGTCTGTCTGTC
TCTCTCTTTCTCTCAGGTTTTTGTTTTTTGTTTTTCCTGAGACAGGGTTTCTCTGTGTAGCCCTGGCTGT
CCTGGAACACACTCTGTAGACCAGGCTGGCCTCAAACTCAGAAATCCGTCTGCCTCTGCCTCCCAAGTGC
TGGGATTAAAGGCGTGCGCCACCACCACCCAGCTCGGGAACAGACTGCCTGGTTTCTTTTTAACTTTTCA
TGTGTGGCGAGCTGAGTCAAAAATGTGGTTTTCTGGATGCCAGGCACACTCTGAGCGACATGTTTATACT
TGTTCTAGTCTTCTGTTCCTGTTTCCCCCCTTCTCTTACTTTGTAGCCTTGGCTGGCTTGCAATTTTCTT
GGCCAACCAAGATGCTCCTTCTTCTGCCTCCCAAGTGCCTGGAATATCCAGCACTATATCCAGCATATTC
ATATGTATATTGAAGACTAGGTGGCCTGTTATCTTTGGAACAATACAGAGAAAATTAGCATGGGCCCTAT
GCAAGGATGACCCCAAAGTTAATCAAGTGTTCCACATTTTGCCCTTTTTCACTCTCATAGTCACCTGCAG
GGAAACTGAGGTACAATGCTATGAATCTGCTGAGCCTTATCACTATCCTTCTGTCAGCTCCCCAAATCCC
ACCCACCAAGGTTTTTTTAAAAAAACAAAAAACAAACAGATAACCCAGGCTAGGTTATGTTTGGCTACAA
ACTTGCTATGTATGCAGGAATAGAACTCAGGGTTTAAGGCATGCCACACAAACACACTAGGAATGGAGTA
GCAGACCCAGTCACATTCTCTTGGAATCAGTTTAGAACCTGAATAAGAAAATGTCTTTGGGATCCTGTAG
CGGCAGGAGTTTCCTGAGTATCTTTAGTTATTCTGAACAATCCTGTTAATCGCTGGGGAGTTTATGTTAA
AGAGCTTCAGGGTGGAACATCTGTAGCCTCTGGGGAAGGGTAGTCTCCAAAAGGACAGACAGATTTACTG
GATTTCAACCTTCACACCTTTCTACCAACTTCCTGGAAAGAGGGTGGGGGGTTCATTGGGATCCCTCAAA
AAAAAAAAAAAAAAAAAAACCGGCAGGCAGATCTTTTCTGAGTCGCTGAGGCTGAGGGAAGGATGTAGGT
CTGGAGAGATCCTGGAAGCCTCTTGCTGAGGCTGAGGGAAGGATGTAGGTCTGGAGAGATCCTGGAAGCC
TCTTGCATCATCATGCTCTGCATCTGTCCTGGCTGAGTGTCTTCATTCTGCCAACTCTCGAGATCTGCGA
TCTAAGTAAGCTTGGCATTCCGGTACTGTTGGTAAAGCCACCATGGAAGACGCCAAAAACATAAAGAAAG
GCCCGGCGCCATTCTATCCGCTGGAAGATGGAACCGCTGGAGAGCAACTGCATAAGGCTATGAAGAGATA
CGCCCTGGTTCCTGGAACAATTGCTTTTACAGATGCACATATCGAGGTGGACATCACTTACGCTGAGTAC
TTCGAAATGTCCGTTCGGTTGGCAGAAGCTATGAAACGATATGGGCTGAATACAAATCACAGAATCGTCG
TATGCAGTGAAAACTCTCTTCAATTCTTTATGCCGGTGTTGGGCGCGTTATTTATCGGAGTTGCAGTTGC
GCCCGCGAACGACATTTATAATGAACGTGAATTGCTCAACAGTATGGGCATTTCGCAGCCTACCGTGGTG
TTCGTTTCCAAAAAGGGGTTGCAAAAAATTTTGAACGTGCAAAAAAAGCTCCCAATCATCCAAAAAATTA
TTATCATGGATTCTAAAACGGATTACCAGGGATTTCAGTCGATGTACACGTTCGTCACATCTCATCTACC
TCCCGGTTTTAATGAATACGATTTTGTGCCAGAGTCCTTCGATAGGGACAAGACAATTGCACTGATCATG
AACTCCTCTGGATCTACTGGTCTGCCTAAAGGTGTCGCTCTGCCTCATAGAACTGCCTGCGTGAGATTCT
CGCATGCCAGAGATCCTATTTTTGGCAATCAAATCATTCCGGATACTGCGATTTTAAGTGTTGTTCCATT
CCATCACGGTTTTGGAATGTTTACTACACTCGGATATTTGATATGTGGATTTCGAGTCGTCTTAATGTAT
AGATTTGAAGAAGAGCTGTTTCTGAGGAGCCTTCAGGATTACAAGATTCAAAGTGCGCTGCTGGTGCCAA
CCCTATTCTCCTTCTTCGCCAAAAGCACTCTGATTGACAAATACGATTTATCTAATTTACACGAAATTGC
TTCTGGTGGCGCTCCCCTCTCTAAGGAAGTCGGGGAAGCGGTTGCCAAGAGGTTCCATCTGCCAGGTATC
AGGCAAGGATATGGGCTCACTGAGACTACATCAGCTATTCTGATTACACCCGAGGGGGATGATAAACCGG
GCGCGGTCGGTAAAGTTGTTCCATTTTTTGAAGCGAAGGTTGTGGATCTGGATACCGGGAAAACGCTGGG
CGTTAATCAAAGAGGCGAACTGTGTGTGAGAGGTCCTATGATTATGTCCGGTTATGTAAACAATCCGGAA
GCGACCAACGCCTTGATTGACAAGGATGGATGGCTACATTCTGGAGACATAGCTTACTGGGACGAAGACG
AACACTTCTTCATCGTTGACCGCCTGAAGTCTCTGATTAAGTACAAAGGCTATCAGGTGGCTCCCGCTGA
ATTGGAATCCATCTTGCTCCAACACCCCAACATCTTCGACGCAGGTGTCGCAGGTCTTCCCGACGATGAC
GCCGGTGAACTTCCCGCCGCCGTTGTTGTTTTGGAGCACGGAAAGACGATGACGGAAAAAGAGATCGTGG
ATTACGTCGCCAGTCAAGTAACAACCGCGAAAAAGTTGCGCGGAGGAGTTGTGTTTGTGGACGAAGTACC
GAAAGGTCTTACCGGAAAACTCGACGCAAGAAAAATCAGAGAGATCCTCATAAAGGCCAAGAAGGGCGGA
AAGATCGCCGTGTAATTCTAGAGTCGGGGCGGCCGGCCGCTTCGAGCAGACATGATAAGATACATTGATG
AGTTTGGACAAACCACAACTAGAATGCAGTGAAAAAAATGCTTTATTTGTGAAATTTGTGATGCTATTGC
TTTATTTGTAACCATTATAAGCTGCAATAAACAAGTTAACAACAACAATTGCATTCATTTTATGTTTCAG
GTTCAGGGGGAGGTGTGGGAGGTTTTTTAAAGCAAGTAAAACCTCTACAAATGTGGTAAAATCGATAAGG
ATCCGTCGACCGATGCCCTTGAGAGCCTTCAACCCAGTCAGCTCCTTCCGGTGGGCGCGGGGCATGACTA
TCGTCGCCGCACTTATGACTGTCTTCTTTATCATGCAACTCGTAGGACAGGTGCCGGCAGCGCTCTTCCG
CTTCCTCGCTCACTGACTCGCTGCGCTCGGTCGTTCGGCTGCGGCGAGCGGTATCAGCTCACTCAAAGGC
GGTAATACGGTTATCCACAGAATCAGGGGATAACGCAGGAAAGAACATGTGAGCAAAAGGCCAGCAAAAG
GCCAGGAACCGTAAAAAGGCCGCGTTGCTGGCGTTTTTCCATAGGCTCCGCCCCCCTGACGAGCATCACA
AAAATCGACGCTCAAGTCAGAGGTGGCGAAACCCGACAGGACTATAAAGATACCAGGCGTTTCCCCCTGG
AAGCTCCCTCGTGCGCTCTCCTGTTCCGACCCTGCCGCTTACCGGATACCTGTCCGCCTTTCTCCCTTCG
GGAAGCGTGGCGCTTTCTCAATGCTCACGCTGTAGGTATCTCAGTTCGGTGTAGGTCGTTCGCTCCAAGC
TGGGCTGTGTGCACGAACCCCCCGTTCAGCCCGACCGCTGCGCCTTATCCGGTAACTATCGTCTTGAGTC
CAACCCGGTAAGACACGACTTATCGCCACTGGCAGCAGCCACTGGTAACAGGATTAGCAGAGCGAGGTAT
GTAGGCGGTGCTACAGAGTTCTTGAAGTGGTGGCCTAACTACGGCTACACTAGAAGGACAGTATTTGGTA
TCTGCGCTCTGCTGAAGCCAGTTACCTTCGGAAAAAGAGTTGGTAGCTCTTGATCCGGCAAACAAACCAC
CGCTGGTAGCGGTGGTTTTTTTGTTTGCAAGCAGCAGATTACGCGCAGAAAAAAAGGATCTCAAGAAGAT
CCTTTGATCTTTTCTACGGGGTCTGACGCTCAGTGGAACGAAAACTCACGTTAAGGGATTTTGGTCATGA
GATTATCAAAAAGGATCTTCACCTAGATCCTTTTAAATTAAAAATGAAGTTTTAAATCAATCTAAAGTAT
ATATGAGTAAACTTGGTCTGACAGTTACCAATGCTTAATCAGTGAGGCACCTATCTCAGCGATCTGTCTA
TTTCGTTCATCCATAGTTGCCTGACTCCCCGTCGTGTAGATAACTACGATACGGGAGGGCTTACCATCTG
GCCCCAGTGCTGCAATGATACCGCGAGACCCACGCTCACCGGCTCCAGATTTATCAGCAATAAACCAGCC
AGCCGGAAGGGCCGAGCGCAGAAGTGGTCCTGCAACTTTATCCGCCTCCATCCAGTCTATTAATTGTTGC
CGGGAAGCTAGAGTAAGTAGTTCGCCAGTTAATAGTTTGCGCAACGTTGTTGCCATTGCTACAGGCATCG
TGGTGTCACGCTCGTCGTTTGGTATGGCTTCATTCAGCTCCGGTTCCCAACGATCAAGGCGAGTTACATG
ATCCCCCATGTTGTGCAAAAAAGCGGTTAGCTCCTTCGGTCCTCCGATCGTTGTCAGAAGTAAGTTGGCC
GCAGTGTTATCACTCATGGTTATGGCAGCACTGCATAATTCTCTTACTGTCATGCCATCCGTAAGATGCT
TTTCTGTGACTGGTGAGTACTCAACCAAGTCATTCTGAGAATAGTGTATGCGGCGACCGAGTTGCTCTTG
CCCGGCGTCAATACGGGATAATACCGCGCCACATAGCAGAACTTTAAAAGTGCTCATCATTGGAAAACGT
TCTTCGGGGCGAAAACTCTCAAGGATCTTACCGCTGTTGAGATCCAGTTCGATGTAACCCACTCGTGCAC
CCAACTGATCTTCAGCATCTTTTACTTTCACCAGCGTTTCTGGGTGAGCAAAAACAGGAAGGCAAAATGC
CGCAAAAAAGGGAATAAGGGCGACACGGAAATGTTGAATACTCATACTCTTCCTTTTTCAATATTATTGA
AGCATTTATCAGGGTTATTGTCTCATGAGCGGATACATATTTGAATGTATTTAGAAAAATAAACAAATAG
GGGTTCCGCGCACATTTCCCCGAAAAGTGCCACCTG
[124 nt withheld, positions 10257-10380]
C
[91 nt withheld, positions 10382-10472]
A
[49 nt withheld, positions 10474-10522]
CCTTTGACGTTGGAGTCCACGTTCTTT
[37 nt withheld, positions 10550-10586]
ACCCTATCTCGGTCTATTCTTTTGATTTATAAGGGATTTTGCCGATTTCGGCCTATTGGTTAAAAAATGA
GCTGATTTAACAAAAATTTAACGCGAATTTTAACAAAATATTAACGTTTACAATTTCCCATTCGCCATTC
AGGCTGCGCAACTGTTGGGAAGGGCGATCGGTGCGGGCCTCTTCGCTATTACGCCAGCCCAAGCTACCAT
GATAAGTAAGTAATATTAAGGTACGGGAGGTACTTGGAGCGGCCGCAATAAAATATCTTTATTTTCATTA
CATCTGTGTGTTGGTTTTTTGTGTGAATCGATAGTACTAACATACGCTCTCCATCAAAACAAAACGAAAC
AAAACAAACTAGCAAAATAGGCTGTCCCCAGTGCAAGTGCAGGTGCCAGAACATTTCTCTATCGATA
Features (pLannotate 1.2.2; 14 found; start..end, strand, type, name):
   4608..4632    +  misc_feature   pause site (fragment): RNA polymerase II transcriptional pause signal from the human α2 globin gene
   4634..4657    +  misc_feature   pause site (fragment): RNA polymerase II transcriptional pause signal from the human α2 globin gene
   5395..5500    +  ncRNA          U6: Accession: RF00026 - U6 spliceosomal RNA
   6273..7925    +  CDS            luciferase: firefly luciferase; luc+; enhanced luc+ version of the luciferase gene
   7966..8087    -  polyA_signal   SV40 poly(A) signal: SV40 polyadenylation signal
   8110..8178    -  CDS            large T antigen (fragment): large T antigen from SV40 (simian virus 40)
   8194..8326    +  CDS            TcR (fragment): tetracycline efflux protein; tet; confers resistance to tetracycline
   8506..9094    -  rep_origin     ori: high-copy-number ColE1/pMB1/pBR322/pUC origin of replication
   9265..10125   -  CDS            AmpR: β-lactamase; bla; confers resistance to ampicillin, carbenicillin, and related antibiotics
  10126..10230   -  promoter       AmpR promoter: bla
  10257..10712   +  rep_origin     f1 ori (sequence partly withheld): f1 bacteriophage origin of replication; arrow indicates direction of (+) strand synthesis
  10717..10784   -  CDS            lacZα (fragment): LacZα fragment of β-galactosidase; lacZ fragment
  10843..10891   +  polyA_signal   poly(A) signal: synthetic polyadenylation signal
  10905..10996   +  misc_feature   pause site: RNA polymerase II transcriptional pause signal from the human α2 globin gene
