[The description below was written by a language model from this plasmid's Addgene catalogue record and pLannotate feature annotations shown in this document.]
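Description:
pGL3-Tet1 promoter B is a firefly luciferase reporter plasmid built on pGL3-Basic, a promoterless and enhancerless backbone designed for testing candidate regulatory DNA in transfected mammalian cells. It is maintained in E. coli as a high-copy plasmid through a ColE1/pUC-type origin and is selected with ampicillin via the β-lactamase gene and its native promoter. An f1 bacteriophage origin is also present, which allows single-stranded DNA production. The full depositor sequence is about 11 kb, consistent with the roughly 4.8 kb backbone plus a roughly 6.2 kb insert.

The insert is a mouse genomic fragment designated Tet1 promoter fragment B, cloned between the MluI and XhoI sites of the polylinker, both of which were preserved. This places it directly upstream of the luc+ coding sequence, which is followed by the SV40 late polyadenylation signal. Because the backbone supplies no promoter of its own, luciferase output reflects the transcriptional activity of the Tet1 fragment. A synthetic poly(A) signal and an RNA polymerase II pause site sit upstream of the cloning region to block read-through transcription from the backbone and keep background low.

Automated annotation also flags short pause-site-like matches and a U6 spliceosomal RNA-like element within the insert region; these lie in the genomic fragment and are probably sequence similarities rather than engineered parts. Small TcR, lacZα and large T antigen fragments are backbone remnants. The plasmid is used to study transcriptional control of murine Tet1; the record does not give the exact genomic coordinates of fragment B.
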