Addgene plasmid #63882: pGL3-Tet1 promoter B
Purpose: Luciferase reporter plasmid used to study transcriptional control of murine Tet1
Depositing lab: Kian Peng Koh. Publication: Dynamic switching of active promoter and enhancer domains regulates Tet1 and Tet2 expression during cell state transitions between pluripotency and differentiation. Sohni A, Bartoccetti M, Khoueiry R, Spans L, Vande Velde J, De Troyer L, Pulakanti K, Claessens F, Rao S, Koh KP. Mol Cell Biol. 2015 Mar 15;35(6):1026-42. doi: 10.1128/MCB.01172-14. Epub 2015 Jan 12. PubMed 25582196.
Backbone
  Vector backbone: pGL3-Basic
  Backbone size w/o insert (bp): 4807
  Vector type: Mammalian Expression, Luciferase
Growth in bacteria
  Bacterial resistance: Ampicillin, 100 μg/mL
  Growth temperature: 37°C
  Growth strain: DH5alpha
  Copy number: High Copy
Gene/Insert
  Gene/Insert name: Tet1 promoter fragment B
  Species: M. musculus (mouse)
  Insert size (bp): 6195
  Cloning method: Restriction Enzyme; 5′ cloning site MluI (not destroyed); 3′ cloning site XhoI (not destroyed)
  Sequencing primers: 5′ RVprimer3 (CTAGCAAAATAGGCTGTCCC); 3′ LucNRev (CCTTATGCAGTTGCTCTCC)
Terms and licenses: Academic/Nonprofit Terms; Industry Terms: Not Available to Industry
How to cite: pGL3-Tet1 promoter B was a gift from Kian Peng Koh (Addgene plasmid # 63882 ; http://n2t.net/addgene:63882 ; RRID:Addgene_63882)
