>Addgene plasmid #63882 | pGL3-Tet1 promoter B | addgene partial sequence | sequence record 108274 | LucNRev 5'-CCTTATGCAGTTGCTCTCC-3'
TTTCTTTATGTTTTTGGCGTCTTCCATGGTGGCTTTACCAACAGTACCGGAATGCCAAGCTTACTTAGAT
CGCAGATCTCGAGAGTTGGCAGAATGAAGACACTCAGCCAGGACAGATGCAGAGCATGATGATGCAAGAG
GCTTCCAGGATCTCTCCAGACCTACATCCTTCCCTCAGCCTCAGCAAGAGGCTTCCAGGATCTCTCCAGA
CCTACATCCTTCCCTCAGCCTCAGCGACTCAGAAAAGATCTGCCTGCCGGTTTTTTTTTTTTTTTTTTTT
TTGAGGGATCCCAATGAACCCCCCACCCTCTTTCCAGGAAGTTGGTAGAAAGGTGTGAAGGTTGAAATCC
AGTAAATCTGTCTGTCCTTTTGGAGACTACCCTTCCCCAGAGGCTACAGATGTTCCACCCTGAAGCTCTT
TAACATAAACTCCCCAGCGATTAACAGGATTGTTCAGAATAACTAAAGATACTCAGGAAACTCCTGCCGC
TACAGGATCCCAAAGACATTTTCTTATTCAGGTTCTAAACTGATTCCAAGAGAATGTGACTGGGTCTGCT
ACTCCATTCCTAGTGTGTTTGTGTGGCATGCCTTAAACCCTGAGTTCTATTCCTGCATACATAGCAAGTT
TGTAGCCAAACATAACCTAGCCTGGGTTATCTGTTTG
