>Addgene plasmid #63882 | pGL3-Tet1 promoter B | addgene partial sequence | sequence record 108275 | RVprimer3 5'-CTAGCAAAATAGGCTGTCCC-3'
CTCTATCGATAGGTACCGAGCTCTTACGCGTTGGATGCTCTTGACTGCTGAGTCACCTCTCCATGTCCCT
TAGAAAGGTCTTTTTTCTTTTCTTTTTTTCTTTTTTTTCTTTTTTGTGAGATAGGGTTTTTCTGTAGCCC
TGGCTGTCCTGGAATTCACTCTATAGGGCTTTGAACTCAGAAATTCGCCTACCTCTGCCTTCCAAGTGCT
GGGATTAAAGGCGTGTGCCACCATTGCCCAGGAAAGGTTTTTCTAAGAAACAACTTTAGCCATTTGAGGT
GGTCCACGCCTTTAATCCCAGCACTTGGGAGGCAGAGGCAGGCAGACTTCTCAGTTTGAGGCCAGCCTGG
TCTACAGAGTGAGTTCCAGGACAGTCAGGGAAACACAAAGAAACCTTGTCTCGAAAAAATTAAAACAAAA
CAAAACAAAAAAAACCTTTAAACTTCTTTTAGAAAACAGGCCTTTGTGGTTTAAGCAATTTGAAACTTGG
AAGCCTGATTGCCTAAGGGACTTGTGTCTATGTGTCCGTCCTTGGCAGGTGAATCCACTAGAGGTTGTGG
ATTCCTCCCCTCCCCGACTCCTCTCCTAGCTCTGCAGATCAAGGACAGTAGCCAGCCAAGGGTGTGGTGA
CTGTGGAGGTCACCTGAGAGGAAACAACCCTCCCCCTG
